Addgene plasmid #175533: pcDNA5/FRT/TO_Lyn11-HaloTag7
Purpose: Expression of HaloTag7 at the inner leaflet of the plasma membrane of mammalian cells
Depositing lab: Kai Johnsson. Publication: Engineered HaloTag variants for fluorescence lifetime multiplexing. Frei MS, Tarnawski M, Roberti MJ, Koch B, Hiblot J, Johnsson K. Nat Methods. 2021 Dec 16. pii: 10.1038/s41592-021-01341-x. doi: 10.1038/s41592-021-01341-x. PubMed 34916672.
Backbone
  Vector backbone: pCDNA5/FR/TO
  Vector type: Mammalian Expression
  Selectable markers: Hygromycin
Growth in bacteria
  Bacterial resistance: Ampicillin, 100 μg/mL
  Growth temperature: 37°C
  Growth strain: DH5alpha
  Copy number: High Copy
Gene/Insert
  Gene/Insert name: Lyn11-HaloTag7 (alt name: Lyn11-HaloTag7)
  Species: H. sapiens (human)
  Cloning method: Gibson Cloning
Terms and licenses: Academic/Nonprofit Terms; Industry Terms: Not Available to Industry
How to cite: pcDNA5/FRT/TO_Lyn11-HaloTag7 was a gift from Kai Johnsson (Addgene plasmid # 175533 ; http://n2t.net/addgene:175533 ; RRID:Addgene_175533)
