[The description below was written by a language model from this plasmid's Addgene catalogue record and pLannotate feature annotations shown in this document.]
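Description:
pcDNA5/FRT/TO_Lyn11-HaloTag7 is a mammalian expression plasmid of about 6.1 kb built on the pcDNA5/FRT/TO backbone. It is maintained in E. coli at high copy through a ColE1/pUC-type origin and selected with ampicillin via the β-lactamase gene. A fragment of the f1 phage origin and remnants of the lac regulatory region are also annotated as backbone carry-over.

The expression cassette uses the human CMV immediate-early enhancer and promoter, followed directly by two short tet operator matches (annotated as PLtetO-1 and TRE3GV fragments). This is the arrangement expected for a tetracycline-regulated CMV/TetO2 promoter, which is repressed in cells expressing the Tet repressor and induced by tetracycline or doxycycline. Downstream lies the HaloTag7 coding sequence, a modified bacterial dehalogenase that bonds covalently to chloroalkane ligands, and the cassette is terminated by the bGH polyadenylation signal. The Lyn11 element named in the record is not annotated separately. It presumably lies in the unannotated stretch just upstream of HaloTag and serves as the targeting sequence that, according to the stated purpose, places the protein at the inner leaflet of the plasma membrane.

Behind the cassette, an FRT site sits immediately in front of a hygromycin resistance gene with an SV40 poly(A) signal, with only a tiny SV40 promoter fragment annotated nearby. In this design, Flp-mediated integration into a genomic FRT landing site is what allows the hygromycin marker to be expressed, so stable isogenic lines with inducible expression can be selected. The plasmid can also be used for transient transfection. It was deposited with work on engineered HaloTag variants for fluorescence lifetime multiplexing, where it provides a plasma-membrane-localised HaloTag7 for labelling with fluorescent chloroalkane ligands.
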