Features (pLannotate 1.2.2; 21 found; start..end, strand, type, name):
    563..1423    -  CDS            AmpR: β-lactamase; bla; confers resistance to ampicillin, carbenicillin, and related antibiotics
   1424..1528    -  promoter       AmpR promoter: bla
   1587..1639    -  misc_feature   bom (fragment): basis of mobility region from pBR322
   1794..2173    +  enhancer       CMV enhancer: human cytomegalovirus immediate early enhancer
   2174..2377    +  promoter       CMV promoter: human cytomegalovirus (CMV) immediate early promoter
   2379..2398    +  promoter       PLtetO-1 promoter (fragment): modified phage lambda PL promoter with tet operator sites (Lutz and Bujard, 1997)
   2400..2419    +  promoter       PLtetO-1 promoter (fragment): modified phage lambda PL promoter with tet operator sites (Lutz and Bujard, 1997)
   2427..2460    +  promoter       TRE3GV promoter (fragment): 3rd-generation Tet-responsive promoter that can be activated by binding of Tet-On® 3G, optimized for retroviral and lentiviral vectors
   2671..3554    +  CDS            HaloTag® (fragment): modified bacterial dehalogenase that forms covalent bonds with chloroalkane derivatives
   3605..3829    +  polyA_signal   bGH poly(A) signal: bovine growth hormone polyadenylation signal
   3833..3854    +  promoter       SV40 promoter (fragment): SV40 enhancer and early promoter
   3875..4108    +  rep_origin     f1 ori (fragment) (sequence partly withheld): f1 bacteriophage origin of replication; arrow indicates direction of (+) strand synthesis
   4113..4160    +  protein_bind   FRT: FLP-mediated recombination occurs in the 8-bp core sequence TCTAGAAA (Turan and Bode, 2011). FLP recombinase from the Saccharomyces cerevisiae 2μ plasmid
   4168..5190    +  CDS            HygR: aminoglycoside phosphotransferase from E. coli; aph(4)-Ia; confers resistance to hygromycin
   5200..5325    +  CDS            ble (fragment): BLE_KLEPN - Experimental evidence at protein level: Swiss-Prot protein existence level 1. Binding protein with a strong affinity to the bleomycin family of antibiotics. Binds to CL990; an antimitotic-antibiotic compound. From Klebsiella pneumoniae.
   5320..5441    +  polyA_signal   SV40 poly(A) signal: SV40 polyadenylation signal
   5514..5530    -  protein_bind   lac operator: The lac repressor binds to the lac operator to inhibit transcription in E. coli. This inhibition can be relieved by adding lactose or isopropyl-β-D-thiogalactopyranoside (IPTG). lac repressor encoded by lacI
   5538..5568    -  promoter       lac promoter: promoter for the E. coli lac operon
   5583..5604    -  protein_bind   CAP binding site: CAP binding activates transcription in the presence of cAMP. E. coli catabolite activator protein
   5617..5709    -  CDS            lacI (fragment): lac repressor; lacI; The lac repressor binds to the lac operator to inhibit transcription in E. coli. This inhibition can be relieved by adding lactose or isopropyl-β-D-thiogalactopyranoside (IPTG).
   5892..392     -  rep_origin     ori (across the origin): high-copy-number ColE1/pMB1/pBR322/pUC origin of replication
>Addgene plasmid #175533 | pcDNA5/FRT/TO_Lyn11-HaloTag7 | addgene full sequence | sequence record 347598 | Addgene NGS Result
GCTCACGCTGTAGGTATCTCAGTTCGGTGTAGGTCGTTCGCTCCAAGCTGGGCTGTGTGCACGAACCCCC
CGTTCAGCCCGACCGCTGCGCCTTATCCGGTAACTATCGTCTTGAGTCCAACCCGGTAAGACACGACTTA
TCGCCACTGGCAGCAGCCACTGGTAACAGGATTAGCAGAGCGAGGTATGTAGGCGGTGCTACAGAGTTCT
TGAAGTGGTGGCCTAACTACGGCTACACTAGAAGAACAGTATTTGGTATCTGCGCTCTGCTGAAGCCAGT
TACCTTCGGAAAAAGAGTTGGTAGCTCTTGATCCGGCAAACAAACCACCGCTGGTAGCGGTGGTTTTTTT
GTTTGCAAGCAGCAGATTACGCGCAGAAAAAAAGGATCTCAAGAAGATCCTTTGATCTTTTCTACGGGGT
CTGACGCTCAGTGGAACGAAAACTCACGTTAAGGGATTTTGGTCATGAGATTATCAAAAAGGATCTTCAC
CTAGATCCTTTTAAATTAAAAATGAAGTTTTAAATCAATCTAAAGTATATATGAGTAAACTTGGTCTGAC
AGTTACCAATGCTTAATCAGTGAGGCACCTATCTCAGCGATCTGTCTATTTCGTTCATCCATAGTTGCCT
GACTCCCCGTCGTGTAGATAACTACGATACGGGAGGGCTTACCATCTGGCCCCAGTGCTGCAATGATACC
GCGAGACCCACGCTCACCGGCTCCAGATTTATCAGCAATAAACCAGCCAGCCGGAAGGGCCGAGCGCAGA
AGTGGTCCTGCAACTTTATCCGCCTCCATCCAGTCTATTAATTGTTGCCGGGAAGCTAGAGTAAGTAGTT
CGCCAGTTAATAGTTTGCGCAACGTTGTTGCCATTGCTACAGGCATCGTGGTGTCACGCTCGTCGTTTGG
TATGGCTTCATTCAGCTCCGGTTCCCAACGATCAAGGCGAGTTACATGATCCCCCATGTTGTGCAAAAAA
GCGGTTAGCTCCTTCGGTCCTCCGATCGTTGTCAGAAGTAAGTTGGCCGCAGTGTTATCACTCATGGTTA
TGGCAGCACTGCATAATTCTCTTACTGTCATGCCATCCGTAAGATGCTTTTCTGTGACTGGTGAGTACTC
AACCAAGTCATTCTGAGAATAGTGTATGCGGCGACCGAGTTGCTCTTGCCCGGCGTCAATACGGGATAAT
ACCGCGCCACATAGCAGAACTTTAAAAGTGCTCATCATTGGAAAACGTTCTTCGGGGCGAAAACTCTCAA
GGATCTTACCGCTGTTGAGATCCAGTTCGATGTAACCCACTCGTGCACCCAACTGATCTTCAGCATCTTT
TACTTTCACCAGCGTTTCTGGGTGAGCAAAAACAGGAAGGCAAAATGCCGCAAAAAAGGGAATAAGGGCG
ACACGGAAATGTTGAATACTCATACTCTTCCTTTTTCAATATTATTGAAGCATTTATCAGGGTTATTGTC
TCATGAGCGGATACATATTTGAATGTATTTAGAAAAATAAACAAATAGGGGTTCCGCGCACATTTCCCCG
AAAAGTGCCACCTGACGTCGACGGATCGGGAGATCTCCCGATCCCCTATGGTGCACTCTCAGTACAATCT
GCTCTGATGCCGCATAGTTAAGCCAGTATCTGCTCCCTGCTTGTGTGTTGGAGGTCGCTGAGTAGTGCGC
GAGCAAAATTTAAGCTACAACAAGGCAAGGCTTGACCGACAATTGCATGAAGAATCTGCTTAGGGTTAGG
CGTTTTGCGCTGCTTCGCGATGTACGGGCCAGATATACGCGTTGACATTGATTATTGACTAGTTATTAAT
AGTAATCAATTACGGGGTCATTAGTTCATAGCCCATATATGGAGTTCCGCGTTACATAACTTACGGTAAA
TGGCCCGCCTGGCTGACCGCCCAACGACCCCCGCCCATTGACGTCAATAATGACGTATGTTCCCATAGTA
ACGCCAATAGGGACTTTCCATTGACGTCAATGGGTGGAGTATTTACGGTAAACTGCCCACTTGGCAGTAC
ATCAAGTGTATCATATGCCAAGTACGCCCCCTATTGACGTCAATGACGGTAAATGGCCCGCCTGGCATTA
TGCCCAGTACATGACCTTATGGGACTTTCCTACTTGGCAGTACATCTACGTATTAGTCATCGCTATTACC
ATGGTGATGCGGTTTTGGCAGTACATCAATGGGCGTGGATAGCGGTTTGACTCACGGGGATTTCCAAGTC
TCCACCCCATTGACGTCAATGGGAGTTTGTTTTGGCACCAAAATCAACGGGACTTTCCAAAATGTCGTAA
CAACTCCGCCCCATTGACGCAAATGGGCGGTAGGCGTGTACGGTGGGAGGTCTATATAAGCAGAGCTCTC
CCTATCAGTGATAGAGATCTCCCTATCAGTGATAGAGATCGTCGACGAGCTCGTTTAGTGAACCGTCAGA
TCGCCTGGAGACGCCATCCACGCTGTTTTGACCTCCATAGAAGACACCGGGACCGATCCAGCCTCCGGAC
TCTAGCGTTTAAACTTAAGCTTGGTACCGAGCTCGGATCCACTAGTCCAGTGTGGTGGAATTCTGCAGAT
ATCCAGCAACCATGGGATGTATAAAATCAAAAGGGAAAGACAGCGCGGGAGCAGATAGTGCTGGTAGTGC
TGGTGGATCCGAAATCGGTACTGGCTTTCCATTCGACCCCCATTATGTGGAAGTCCTGGGCGAGCGCATG
CACTACGTCGATGTTGGTCCGCGCGATGGCACCCCTGTGCTGTTCCTGCACGGTAACCCGACCTCCTCCT
ACGTGTGGCGCAACATCATCCCGCATGTTGCACCGACCCATCGCTGCATTGCTCCAGACCTGATCGGTAT
GGGCAAATCCGACAAACCAGACCTGGGTTATTTCTTCGACGACCACGTCCGCTTCATGGATGCCTTCATC
GAAGCCCTGGGTCTGGAAGAGGTCGTCCTGGTCATTCACGACTGGGGCTCCGCTCTGGGTTTCCACTGGG
CCAAGCGCAATCCAGAGCGCGTCAAAGGTATTGCATTTATGGAGTTCATCCGCCCTATCCCGACCTGGGA
CGAATGGCCAGAATTTGCCCGCGAGACCTTCCAGGCCTTCCGCACCACCGACGTCGGCCGCAAGCTGATC
ATCGATCAGAACGTTTTTATCGAGGGTACGCTGCCGATGGGTGTCGTCCGCCCGCTGACTGAAGTCGAGA
TGGACCATTACCGCGAGCCGTTCCTGAATCCTGTTGACCGCGAGCCACTGTGGCGCTTCCCAAACGAGCT
GCCAATCGCCGGTGAGCCAGCGAACATCGTCGCGCTGGTCGAAGAATACATGGACTGGCTGCACCAGTCC
CCTGTCCCGAAGCTGCTGTTCTGGGGCACCCCAGGCGTTCTGATCCCACCGGCCGAAGCCGCTCGCCTGG
CCAAAAGCCTGCCTAACTGCAAGGCTGTGGACATCGGCCCGGGTCTGAATCTGCTGCAAGAAGACAACCC
GGACCTGATCGGCAGCGAGATCGCGCGCTGGCTGTCTACTCTGGAGATTTCCGGTTAACCGCTCGAGTCT
AGAGGGCCCGTTTAAACCCGCTGATCAGCCTCGACTGTGCCTTCTAGTTGCCAGCCATCTGTTGTTTGCC
CCTCCCCCGTGCCTTCCTTGACCCTGGAAGGTGCCACTCCCACTGTCCTTTCCTAATAAAATGAGGAAAT
TGCATCGCATTGTCTGAGTAGGTGTCATTCTATTCTGGGGGGTGGGGTGGGGCAGGACAGCAAGGGGGAG
GATTGGGAAGACAATAGCAGGCATGCTGGGGATGCGGTGGGCTCTATGGCTTCTGAGGCGGAAAGAACCA
GCTGGGGCTCTAGGGGGTATCCCC
[124 nt withheld, positions 3875-3998]
C
[91 nt withheld, positions 4000-4090]
AGGGTGATGGTTCACGTACCTAGAAGTTCCTATTCCGAAGTTCCTATTCTCTAGAAAGTATAGGAACTTC
CTTGGCCAAAAAGCCTGAACTCACCGCGACGTCTGTCGAGAAGTTTCTGATCGAAAAGTTCGACAGCGTC
TCCGACCTGATGCAGCTCTCGGAGGGCGAAGAATCTCGTGCTTTCAGCTTCGATGTAGGAGGGCGTGGAT
ATGTCCTGCGGGTAAATAGCTGCGCCGATGGTTTCTACAAAGATCGTTATGTTTATCGGCACTTTGCATC
GGCCGCGCTCCCGATTCCGGAAGTGCTTGACATTGGGGAATTCAGCGAGAGCCTGACCTATTGCATCTCC
CGCCGTGCACAGGGTGTCACGTTGCAAGACCTGCCTGAAACCGAACTGCCCGCTGTTCTGCAGCCGGTCG
CGGAGGCCATGGATGCGATCGCTGCGGCCGATCTTAGCCAGACGAGCGGGTTCGGCCCATTCGGACCGCA
AGGAATCGGTCAATACACTACATGGCGTGATTTCATATGCGCGATTGCTGATCCCCATGTGTATCACTGG
CAAACTGTGATGGACGACACCGTCAGTGCGTCCGTCGCGCAGGCTCTCGATGAGCTGATGCTTTGGGCCG
AGGACTGCCCCGAAGTCCGGCACCTCGTGCACGCGGATTTCGGCTCCAACAATGTCCTGACGGACAATGG
CCGCATAACAGCGGTCATTGACTGGAGCGAGGCGATGTTCGGGGATTCCCAATACGAGGTCGCCAACATC
TTCTTCTGGAGGCCGTGGTTGGCTTGTATGGAGCAGCAGACGCGCTACTTCGAGCGGAGGCATCCGGAGC
TTGCAGGATCGCCGCGGCTCCGGGCGTATATGCTCCGCATTGGTCTTGACCAACTCTATCAGAGCTTGGT
TGACGGCAATTTCGATGATGCAGCTTGGGCGCAGGGTCGATGCGACGCAATCGTCCGATCCGGAGCCGGG
ACTGTCGGGCGTACACAAATCGCCCGCAGAAGCGCGGCCGTCTGGACCGATGGCTGTGTAGAAGTACTCG
CCGATAGTGGAAACCGACGCCCCAGCACTCGTCCGAGGGCAAAGGAATAGCACGTACTACGAGATTTCGA
TTCCACCGCCGCCTTCTATGAAAGGTTGGGCTTCGGAATCGTTTTCCGGGACGCCGGCTGGATGATCCTC
CAGCGCGGGGATCTCATGCTGGAGTTCTTCGCCCACCCCAACTTGTTTATTGCAGCTTATAATGGTTACA
AATAAAGCAATAGCATCACAAATTTCACAAATAAAGCATTTTTTTCACTGCATTCTAGTTGTGGTTTGTC
CAAACTCATCAATGTATCTTATCATGTCTGTATACCGTCGACCTCTAGCTAGAGCTTGGCGTAATCATGG
TCATAGCTGTTTCCTGTGTGAAATTGTTATCCGCTCACAATTCCACACAACATACGAGCCGGAAGCATAA
AGTGTAAAGCCTGGGGTGCCTAATGAGTGAGCTAACTCACATTAATTGCGTTGCGCTCACTGCCCGCTTT
CCAGTCGGGAAACCTGTCGTGCCAGCTGCATTAATGAATCGGCCAACGCGCGGGGAGAGGCGGTTTGCGT
ATTGGGCGCTCTTCCGCTTCCTCGCTCACTGACTCGCTGCGCTCGGTCGTTCGGCTGCGGCGAGCGGTAT
CAGCTCACTCAAAGGCGGTAATACGGTTATCCACAGAATCAGGGGATAACGCAGGAAAGAACATGTGAGC
AAAAGGCCAGCAAAAGGCCAGGAACCGTAAAAAGGCCGCGTTGCTGGCGTTTTTCCATAGGCTCCGCCCC
CCTGACGAGCATCACAAAAATCGACGCTCAAGTCAGAGGTGGCGAAACCCGACAGGACTATAAAGATACC
AGGCGTTTCCCCCTGGAAGCTCCCTCGTGCGCTCTCCTGTTCCGACCCTGCCGCTTACCGGATACCTGTC
CGCCTTTCTCCCTTCGGGAAGCGTGGCGCTTTCTCATA
